Addgene plasmid #54575: Clover-pBAD
Purpose: (Empty Backbone) Localization: Protein Expression Vector , Excitation: 505, Emission: 515. This plasmid encodes Clover H231L based on reference from Bajar et. al. Sci Rep. 2016.
Depositing lab: Michael Davidson. Depositing organization: Florida State University, Tallahassee. Publication: Improving FRET dynamic range with bright green and red fluorescent proteins. Lam AJ, St-Pierre F, Gong Y, Marshall JD, Cranfill PJ, Baird MA, McKeown MR, Wiedenmann J, Davidson MW, Schnitzer MJ, Tsien RY, Lin MZ. Nat Methods. 2012 Sep 9. doi: 10.1038/nmeth.2171. PubMed 22961245.
Backbone
  Vector backbone: Clover-pBAD
  Backbone size (bp): 4800
  Vector type: Bacterial Expression
  Tag / fusion protein: Clover (C terminal on backbone); 6xHis (N terminal on backbone)
Growth in bacteria
  Bacterial resistance: Ampicillin, 100 μg/mL
  Growth temperature: 37°C
  Growth strain: DH5alpha
  Copy number: High Copy
Gene/Insert
  Gene/Insert name: None
  Tag / fusion protein: Clover (C terminal on backbone); 6xHis (N terminal on backbone)
Terms and licenses: Academic/Nonprofit Terms; Industry Terms
Depositor comments: Contains 6x-Histidine tag for protein purification. Excitation = 505; Emission = 515
How to cite: Clover-pBAD was a gift from Michael Davidson (Addgene plasmid # 54575 ; http://n2t.net/addgene:54575 ; RRID:Addgene_54575)
