[The description below was written by a language model from this plasmid's Addgene catalogue record.]
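Description:
Clover-pBAD is a bacterial expression vector of about 4.8 kb, catalogued as an empty backbone, that carries the green fluorescent protein Clover for production in E. coli. It is maintained as a high-copy plasmid under ampicillin selection. The record does not include a feature table, so the origin of replication, promoter and regulatory elements are not explicitly listed. The pBAD name implies the arabinose-inducible araBAD promoter system with its AraC regulator, which normally gives tight, titratable expression in response to L-arabinose, but this is inferred from the vector name rather than from annotated features.

The payload is the Clover coding sequence, listed as a C-terminal tag on the backbone, together with an N-terminal 6xHis tag, which the depositor notes is there for protein purification, typically by immobilised metal affinity chromatography. No separate gene or insert is recorded. Clover is a bright green-yellow GFP derivative with the stated excitation maximum at 505 nm and emission at 515 nm, developed as a FRET donor for pairing with red acceptor proteins to improve FRET dynamic range. The record notes that this particular plasmid encodes the Clover H231L variant, as identified in a later published reference, which matters when comparing it with other Clover sequences.

The construct is suited to expressing and purifying recombinant His-tagged Clover from bacteria, for example for spectral or biochemical characterisation or as a fluorescence standard. It can also serve as a backbone for making Clover fusion proteins for bacterial expression.
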