>Addgene plasmid #54575 | Clover-pBAD | depositor partial sequence | sequence record 84972 | insert sequence
CATTTTTATCCATAAGATTAGCGGATACTACTGACGCTTTTATCGCAACTCTCTACTGTTTCTCCATACC
CGTTTTTTTGGGCTAGAAATAATTTTGTTTAACTTTAAGAAGGAGATATACATATGCGGGGTTCTCATCA
TCATCATCATCATGGTATGGCTAGCATGACTGGTGGACAGCAAATGGGTCGGGATCTGTACGAGAACCTG
TACTTCCAGGGCTCGAGCATGGTGAGCAAGGGCGAGGAGCTGTTCACCGGGGTGGTGCCCATCCTGGTCG
AGCTGGACGGCGACGTAAACGGCCACAAGTTCAGCGTCCGCGGCGAGGGCGAGGGCGATGCCACCAACGG
CAAGCTGACCCTGAAGTTCATCTGCACCACCGGCAAGCTGCCCGTGCCCTGGCCCACCCTCGTGACCACC
TTCGGCTACGGCGTGGCCTGCTTCAGCCGCTACCCCGACCACATGAAGCAGCACGACTTCTTCAAGTCCG
CCATGCCCGAAGGCTACGTCCAGGAGCGCACCATCTCTTTCAAGGACGACGGTACCTACAAGACCCGCGC
CGAGGTGAAGTTCGAGGGCGACACCCTGGTGAACCGCATCGAGCTGAAGGGCATCGACTTCAAGGAGGAC
GGCAACATCCTGGGGCACAAGCTGGAGTACAACTTCAACAGCCACAACGTCTATATCACGGCCGACAAGC
AGAAGAACGGCATCAAGGCTAACTTCAAGATCCGCCACAACGTTGAGGACGGCAGCGTGCAGCTCGCCGA
CCACTACCAGCAGAACACCCCCATCGGCGACGGCCCCGTGCTGCTGCCCGACAACCACTACCTGAGCCAT
CAGTCCGCCCTGAGCAAAGACCCCAACGAGAAGCGCGATCACATGGTCCTGCTGGAGTTCGTGACCGCCG
CCGGGATCACTCTCGGCATGGACGAGCTGTACAAGTAAGAATTCGAAGCTTGGCTGTTTTGGCGGATGAG
AGAAGATTTTCAGC
