>Addgene plasmid #54575 | Clover-pBAD | addgene partial sequence | sequence record 93453 | pBAD-F 5'-ATGCCATAGCATTTTTATCC-3'
TTCTCCATACCCGTTTTTTTGGGCTAGAAATAATTTTGTTTAACTTTAAGAAGGAGATATACATATGCGG
GGTTCTCATCATCATCATCATCATGGTATGGCTAGCATGACTGGTGGACAGCAAATGGGTCGGGATCTGT
ACGAGAACCTGTACTTCCAGGGCTCGAGCATGGTGAGCAAGGGCGAGGAGCTGTTCACCGGGGTGGTGCC
CATCCTGGTCGAGCTGGACGGCGACGTAAACGGCCACAAGTTCAGCGTCCGCGGCGAGGGCGAGGGCGAT
GCCACCAACGGCAAGCTGACCCTGAAGTTCATCTGCACCACCGGCAAGCTGCCCGTGCCCTGGCCCACCC
TCGTGACCACCTTCGGCTACGGCGTGGCCTGCTTCAGCCGCTACCCCGACCACATGAAGCAGCACGACTT
CTTCAAGTCCGCCATGCCCGAAGGCTACGTCCAGGAGCGCACCATCTCTTTCAAGGACGACGGTACCTAC
AAGACCCGCGCCGAGGTGAAGTTCGAGGGCGACACCCTGGTGAACCGCATCGAGCTGAAGGGCATCGACT
TCAAGGAGGACGGCAACATCCTGGGGCACAAGCTGGAGTACAACTTCAACAGCCACAACGTCTATATCAC
GGCCGACAAGCAGAAGAACGGCATCAAGGCTAACTTCAAGATCCGCCACAACGTTGAGGACGGCAGCGTG
CAGCTCGCCGACCACTACCAGCAGAACACCCCCATCGGCGACGGCCCCGTGCTGCTGCCCGACAACCACT
ACCTGAGCCATCAGTCCGCCCTGAGCAA
